Addgene plasmid #156919: pD649-HAsp-SEMA6C-Fc(DAPA)-AviTag-6xHis
Purpose: Mammalian expression of cell-surface protein extracellular domain fused to Fc(DAPA)-Avi-6xHis. Protein is secreted from cells.
Depositing lab: Chris Garcia. Depositing organization: Stanford University. Publication: A Human IgSF Cell-Surface Interactome Reveals a Complex Network of Protein-Protein Interactions. Wojtowicz WM, Vielmetter J, Fernandes RA, Siepe DH, Eastman CL, Chisholm GB, Cox S, Klock H, Anderson PW, Rue SM, Miller JJ, Glaser SM, Bragstad ML, Vance J, Lam AW, Lesley SA, Zinn K, Garcia KC. Cell. 2020 Aug 20;182(4):1027-1043.e17. doi: 10.1016/j.cell.2020.07.025. PubMed 32822567.
Backbone
  Vector backbone: pD649
  Backbone size w/o insert (bp): 6106
  Vector type: Mammalian Expression
Growth in bacteria
  Bacterial resistance: Ampicillin, 100 μg/mL
  Growth temperature: 37°C
  Growth strain: DH5alpha
  Copy number: High Copy
Gene/Insert
  Gene/Insert name: SEMA6C (alt name: SEM6C)
  Species: H. sapiens (human)
  Insert size (bp): 1740
  Mutation: Fc region of human IgG contains D265A and P329A mutations (DAPA)
  Entrez Gene: SEMA6C (a.k.a. SEMAY, m-SemaY, m-SemaY2)
  Promoter: CMV/SP6
  Tag / fusion protein: Fc(DAPA)-AviTag-6xHis (C terminal on backbone)
  Cloning method: Restriction Enzyme; 5′ cloning site GCGGCCGC (not destroyed); 3′ cloning site GGCGCGCC (not destroyed)
  Sequencing primers: 5′ ATTTAGGTGACACTATAG; 3′ CACGTACCAGTTGAACTTCACC
Resource information
  A portion of this plasmid was derived from a plasmid made by: synthesis by ThermoFisher
Terms and licenses: Academic/Nonprofit Terms; Industry Terms: Not Available to Industry
Depositor comments: Some plasmids in this collection may have an IS4-like element ISVsa5 family transposase upstream of the CMV promoter.
How to cite: pD649-HAsp-SEMA6C-Fc(DAPA)-AviTag-6xHis was a gift from Chris Garcia (Addgene plasmid # 156919 ; http://n2t.net/addgene:156919 ; RRID:Addgene_156919)
