[The description below was written by a language model from this plasmid's Addgene catalogue record and the feature table of its GenBank file.]
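Description:
pD649-HAsp-SEMA6C-Fc(DAPA)-AviTag-6xHis is a 7.8 kb mammalian expression plasmid built on the pD649 backbone for producing a secreted, soluble form of the human semaphorin SEMA6C extracellular domain. It is propagated in E. coli as a high-copy plasmid through a ColE1/pUC-type origin and selected with ampicillin via the bla gene. For mammalian cells it also carries a puromycin N-acetyltransferase cassette driven by the SV40 enhancer/early promoter (with an EM7 bacterial promoter just upstream of the coding sequence) and terminated by an SV40 poly(A) signal. The SV40 promoter region includes the SV40 origin, which can support episomal replication in cells expressing large T antigen.

The expression unit uses the CMV immediate-early enhancer and promoter, followed by an SP6 phage promoter, which provides a sequencing primer site and could in principle support in vitro transcription. The 1.74 kb SEMA6C insert sits between retained NotI and AscI sites. As the name indicates, it is preceded by an HA signal peptide ("HAsp") that directs secretion, and it is fused at its C terminus to backbone-encoded human IgG Fc, an AviTag and a 6xHis tag, ending at a bGH polyadenylation signal. The Fc carries the D265A and P329A (DAPA) substitutions, generally used to reduce Fc effector binding. Fc is normally dimeric, the AviTag permits site-specific enzymatic biotinylation, and the His tag allows metal-affinity purification. The feature table annotates the tags but not the signal peptide, SEMA6C or Fc segments.

The plasmid belongs to a collection made for a human IgSF cell-surface protein interaction screen. The depositor notes that some members of the collection may carry an IS4-like transposase insertion upstream of the CMV promoter.
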