LOCUS       Exported 7846 bp ds-DNA circular SYN 13-MAY-2021
DEFINITION  Mammalian expression of cell-surface protein extracellular domain
            fused to Fc(DAPA)-Avi-6xHis. Protein is secreted from cells..
ACCESSION   .
VERSION     .
KEYWORDS    pD649-HAsp-SEMA6C-Fc(DAPA)-AviTag-6xHis
SOURCE      synthetic DNA construct
  ORGANISM  synthetic DNA construct
REFERENCE   1 (bases 1 to 7846)
  AUTHORS   Wojtowicz WM, Vielmetter J, Fernandes RA, Siepe DH, Eastman CL,
            Chisholm GB, Cox S, Klock H, Anderson PW, Rue SM, Miller JJ, Glaser
            SM, Bragstad ML, Vance J, Lam AW, Lesley SA, Zinn K, Garcia KC
  TITLE     A Human IgSF Cell-Surface Interactome Reveals a Complex Network of
            Protein-Protein Interactions.
  JOURNAL   Cell. 2020 Aug 20;182(4):1027-1043.e17. doi:
            10.1016/j.cell.2020.07.025.
  PUBMED    32822567
REFERENCE   2 (bases 1 to 7846)
  AUTHORS   .
  TITLE     Direct Submission
  JOURNAL   Exported May 13, 2021 from SnapGene Server 1.1.58
            http://www.snapgene.com
FEATURES             Location/Qualifiers
     source          1..7846
                     /organism="synthetic DNA construct"
                     /mol_type="other DNA"
     primer_bind     124..143
                     /label=Kan-R
                     /note="Kanamycin resistance gene, reverse primer"
     primer_bind     149..168
                     /label=pENTR-R
                     /note="pENTR vectors, reverse primer"
     rep_origin      254..842
                     /direction=RIGHT
                     /label=ori
                     /note="high-copy-number ColE1/pMB1/pBR322/pUC origin of
                     replication"
     primer_bind     743..762
                     /label=pBR322ori-F
                     /note="pBR322 origin, forward primer"
     primer_bind     996..1013
                     /label=L4440
                     /note="L4440 vector, forward primer"
     primer_bind     1111..1128
                     /label=M13 Forward
                     /note="In lacZ gene. Also called M13-F20 or M13 (-21)
                     Forward"
     primer_bind     1112..1128
                     /label=M13 fwd
                     /note="common sequencing primer, one of multiple similar
                     variants"
     protein_bind    1584..1600
                     /label=lac operator
                     /bound_moiety="lac repressor encoded by lacI"
                     /note="The lac repressor binds to the lac operator to
                     inhibit transcription in E. coli. This inhibition can be
                     relieved by adding lactose or
                     isopropyl-beta-D-thiogalactopyranoside (IPTG)."
     enhancer        1767..2146
                     /label=CMV enhancer
                     /note="human cytomegalovirus immediate early enhancer"
     promoter        2147..2350
                     /label=CMV promoter
                     /note="human cytomegalovirus (CMV) immediate early
                     promoter"
     primer_bind     2301..2321
                     /label=CMV-F
                     /note="Human CMV immediate early promoter, forward primer"
     primer_bind     2347..2371
                     /label=LNCX
                     /note="Human CMV promoter, forward primer"
     promoter        2581..2599
                     /label=SP6 promoter
                     /note="promoter for bacteriophage SP6 RNA polymerase"
     primer_bind     2581..2598
                     /label=SP6
                     /note="SP6 promoter, forward primer"
     primer_bind     2612..2631
                     /label=pMT2-F
                     /note="Synthetic intron, forward primer"
     CDS             5188..5232
                     /codon_start=1
                     /product="peptide tag that allows for enzymatic
                     biotinylation"
                     /label=AviTag(TM)
                     /translation="GLNDIFEAQKIEWHE"
     CDS             5233..5250
                     /codon_start=1
                     /product="6xHis affinity tag"
                     /label=6xHis
                     /translation="HHHHHH"
     primer_bind     complement(5390..5407)
                     /label=BGH-rev
                     /note="Bovine growth hormone terminator, reverse primer.
                     Also called BGH reverse"
     polyA_signal    5396..5507
                     /label=bGH poly(A) signal
                     /note="bovine growth hormone polyadenylation signal"
     primer_bind     complement(5625..5645)
                     /label=pBABE 3'
                     /note="SV40 enhancer, reverse primer for pBABE vectors"
     promoter        5630..5959
                     /label=SV40 promoter
                     /note="SV40 enhancer and early promoter"
     rep_origin      5810..5945
                     /label=SV40 ori
                     /note="SV40 origin of replication"
     primer_bind     5872..5891
                     /label=SV40pro-F
                     /note="SV40 promoter/origin, forward primer"
     promoter        6007..6054
                     /label=EM7 promoter
                     /note="synthetic bacterial promoter "
     CDS             6073..6672
                     /codon_start=1
                     /gene="pac from Streptomyces alboniger"
                     /product="puromycin N-acetyltransferase"
                     /label=PuroR
                     /note="confers resistance to puromycin"
                     /translation="MTEYKPTVRLATRDDVPRAVRTLAAAFADYPATRHTVDPDRHIER
                     VTELQELFLTRVGLDIGKVWVADDGAAVAVWTTPESVEAGAVFAEIGPRMAELSGSRLA
                     AQQQMEGLLAPHRPKEPAWFLATVGVSPDHQGKGLGSAVVLPGVEAAERAGVPAFLETS
                     APRNLPFYERLGFTVTADVEVPEGPRTWCMTRKPGA"
     primer_bind     complement(6073..6092)
                     /label=Puro-R
                     /note="Puromycin resistance gene, reverse primer. Also
                     called puro-variant-R"
     primer_bind     6569..6589
                     /label=Puro-F
                     /note="Puromycin resistance gene, forward primer"
     polyA_signal    6802..6923
                     /label=SV40 poly(A) signal
                     /note="SV40 polyadenylation signal"
     primer_bind     complement(6839..6858)
                     /label=SV40pA-R
                     /note="SV40 polyA, reverse primer"
     primer_bind     6893..6912
                     /label=EBV-rev
                     /note="SV40 polyA terminator, reverse primer"
     CDS             complement(6976..7836)
                     /codon_start=1
                     /gene="bla"
                     /product="beta-lactamase"
                     /label=AmpR
                     /note="confers resistance to ampicillin, carbenicillin, and
                     related antibiotics"
                     /translation="MSIQHFRVALIPFFAAFCLPVFAHPETLVKVKDAEDQLGARVGYI
                     ELDLNSGKILESFRPEERFPMMSTFKVLLCGAVLSRIDAGQEQLGRRIHYSQNDLVEYS
                     PVTEKHLTDGMTVRELCSAAITMSDNTAANLLLTTIGGPKELTAFLHNMGDHVTRLDRW
                     EPELNEAIPNDERDTTMPVAMATTLRKLLTGELLTLASRQQLIDWMEADKVAGPLLRSA
                     LPAGWFIADKSGAGERGSRGIIAALGPDGKPSRIVVIYTTGSQATMDERNRQIAEIGAS
                     LIKHW"
     primer_bind     7599..7618
                     /label=Amp-R
                     /note="Ampicillin resistance gene, reverse primer"
     promoter        complement(7837..82)
                     /gene="bla"
                     /label=AmpR promoter
ORIGIN
        1 tttcaatatt attgaagcat ttatcagggt tattgtctca tgagcggata catatttgaa
       61 tgtatttaga aaaataaaca aataggggtc agtgttacaa ccaattaacc aattctgaac
      121 attatcgcga gcccatttat acctgaatat ggctcataac accccttgct catgaccaaa
      181 atcccttaac gtgagttacg cgcgcgtcgt tccactgagc gtcagacccc gtagaaaaga
      241 tcaaaggatc ttcttgagat cctttttttc tgcgcgtaat ctgctgcttg caaacaaaaa
      301 aaccaccgct accagcggtg gtttgtttgc cggatcaaga gctaccaact ctttttccga
      361 aggtaactgg cttcagcaga gcgcagatac caaatactgt tcttctagtg tagccgtagt
      421 tagcccacca cttcaagaac tctgtagcac cgcctacata cctcgctctg ctaatcctgt
      481 taccagtggc tgctgccagt ggcgataagt cgtgtcttac cgggttggac tcaagacgat
      541 agttaccgga taaggcgcag cggtcgggct gaacgggggg ttcgtgcaca cagcccagct
      601 tggagcgaac gacctacacc gaactgagat acctacagcg tgagctatga gaaagcgcca
      661 cgcttcccga agggagaaag gcggacaggt atccggtaag cggcagggtc ggaacaggag
      721 agcgcacgag ggagcttcca gggggaaacg cctggtatct ttatagtcct gtcgggtttc
      781 gccacctctg acttgagcgt cgatttttgt gatgctcgtc aggggggcgg agcctatgga
      841 aaaacgccag caacgcggcc tttttacggt tcctggcctt ttgctggcct tttgctcaca
      901 tgttctttcc tgcgttatcc cctgattctg tggataaccg tattaccgcc tttgagtgag
      961 ctgataccgc tcgccgcagc cgaacgaccg agcgcagcga gtcagtgagc gaggaagcgg
     1021 aaggcgagag tagggaactg ccaggcatca aactaagcag aaggcccctg acggatggcc
     1081 tttttgcgtt tctacaaact ctttctgtgt tgtaaaacga cggccagtct taagctcggg
     1141 ccccctgggc ggttctgata acgagtaatc gttaatccgc aaataacgta aaaacccgct
     1201 tcggcgggtt tttttatggg gggagtttag ggaaagagca tttgtcagaa tatttaaggg
     1261 cgcctgtcac tttgcttgat atatgagaat tatttaacct tataaatgag aaaaaagcaa
     1321 cgcactttaa ataagatacg ttgctttttc gattgatgaa cacctataat taaactattc
     1381 atctattatt tatgattttt tgtatataca atatttctag tttgttaaag agaattaaga
     1441 aaataaatct cgaaaataat aaagggaaaa tcagtttttg atatcaaaat tatacatgtc
     1501 aacgataata caaaatataa tacaaactat aagatgttat cagtatttat tatcatttag
     1561 aataaatttt gtgtcgccct taattgtgag cggataacaa ttacgagctt catgcacagt
     1621 ggcgttgact caatattggc cattagccat attattcatt ggttatatag cataaatcaa
     1681 tattggctat tggccattgc atacgttgta tctatatcat aatatgtaca tttatattgg
     1741 ctcatgtcca atatgaccgc catgttggca ttgattattg actagttatt aatagtaatc
     1801 aattacgggg tcattagttc atagcccata tatggagttc cgcgttacat aacttacggt
     1861 aaatggcccg cctggctgac cgcccaacga cccccgccca ttgacgtcaa taatgacgta
     1921 tgttcccata gtaacgccaa tagggacttt ccattgacgt caatgggtgg agtatttacg
     1981 gtaaactgcc cacttggcag tacatcaagt gtatcatatg ccaagtacgc cccctattga
     2041 cgtcaatgac ggtaaatggc ccgcctggca ttatgcccag tacatgacct tatgggactt
     2101 tcctacttgg cagtacatct acgtattagt catcgctatt accatggtga tgcggttttg
     2161 gcagtacatc aatgggcgtg gatagcggtt tgactcacgg ggatttccaa gtctccaccc
     2221 cattgacgtc aatgggagtt tgttttggca ccaaaatcaa cgggactttc caaaatgtcg
     2281 taacaactcc gccccattga cgcaaatggg cggtaggcgt gtacggtggg aggtctatat
     2341 aagcagagct cgtttagtga accgtcagat cgcctggaga cgccatccac gctgttttga
     2401 cctccataga agacaccggg accgatccag cctccgcggc cgggaacggt gcattggaac
     2461 gcggattccc cgtgccaaga gtgacgtaag taccgcctat agagtctata ggcccacccc
     2521 cttggcttcg ttagaacgcg gctacaatta atacataacc ttatgtatca tacacatacg
     2581 atttaggtga cactatagaa taacatccac tttgcctttc tctccacagg tgtccactcc
     2641 caggtccaac tgcacctcgg ttctatcgaa aacgcgcctg ctagcgccac catgaagacc
     2701 atcattgccc tgagctacat cttctgcctg gtgttcgctg cggccgccgc ttttccacaa
     2761 gatcctctgc ctctgctgat tagcgacctg cagggaacaa gccctctgag ctggttcaga
     2821 ggcctggaag atgatgccgt ggccgccgaa ctgggcctcg attttcagcg gtttctgacc
     2881 ctgaacagaa ccctgctggt ggccgccaga gatcacgtgt tcagcttcga tctgcaagcc
     2941 gaggaagaag gcgaaggact ggtccccaac aagtacctga cttggagaag ccaggacgtg
     3001 gaaaattgtg ccgtgcgggg caagctgacc gacgagtgct acaactacat cagagtgctg
     3061 gtgccctggg actctcagac actgctggcc tgtggcacca atagcttcag ccctgtgtgc
     3121 agaagctacg gcatcaccag tctgcagcaa gagggcgaag aactgagcgg acaggccaga
     3181 tgtcctttcg acgccacaca gagcaatgtg gccatctttg ccgagggcag cctgtattct
     3241 gccacagccg ctgattttca ggccagcgac gccgtggtgt atagatctct tggaccccag
     3301 cctcctctgc ggagcgccaa atatgatagc aagtggctgc gcgagcctca cttcgtgcaa
     3361 gctctggaac acggcgacca cgtgtacttt ttctttagag aggtgtccgt cgaggacgcc
     3421 agactgggca gagtgcagtt tagcagagtg gccagagtgt gcaagagaga catgggcgga
     3481 agccccagag cactggatag acactggacc agctttctga agctgcggct gaactgtagc
     3541 gtgcccggcg atagcacctt ctactttgat gtgctgcagg ccctgacagg ccctgtgaat
     3601 ctgcatggaa gatctgccct gttcggcgtg ttcaccacac agacaaatag catccctggc
     3661 agcgccgtgt gcgccttcta tctggatgag atcgagagag gcttcgaggg caagttcaaa
     3721 gagcagagaa gtctggacgg cgcctggaca cctgtgtctg aggatagagt gccatctcct
     3781 agacctggct cttgtgctgg tgttggcgga gccgctctgt tcagctctag cagagatctg
     3841 cctgacgacg tgctgacctt catcaaggct catcctctgc tggaccctgc cgtgcctcct
     3901 gttacacatc aaccactgct gactctgacc agcagagccc tgctgacaca ggttgcagtg
     3961 gatggaatgg ccggacctca cagcaatatc accgtgatgt ttctgggcag caacgacggc
     4021 acagtgctga aagttctgac acctggcgga agaagcggag gccctgaacc tatcctgctg
     4081 gaagagattg acgcctactc tcctgccaga tgcagcggca aaagaacagc ccagaccgcc
     4141 agaagaatca tcggcctgga actggatacc gagggccaca gactgtttgt ggcctttagc
     4201 ggctgcatcg tgtacctgcc tctgagcaga tgtgccagac atggcgcctg tcagagaagc
     4261 tgtctggcct ctcaggaccc ttactgtgga tggcacagct ccagaggctg tgtggatatt
     4321 agaggcagcg gcggcacaga tgtggaccag gccggaaatc aagagtccat ggaacatggc
     4381 gattgccagg atggcgccac aggatctcaa tctggacctg gcgattctgc ctacggcgtc
     4441 agaagagatt tgcctccagc cagcgcaagc agaagcgtgc caattcctgg cgcgccgggc
     4501 ggcgacaaga cccacacctg ccccccctgc ccagctccag aactgctggg agggccttcc
     4561 gtgttcctgt tcccccccaa gcccaaggac accctgatga tcagcaggac ccccgaggtg
     4621 acctgcgtgg tggtggccgt gtcccacgag gacccagagg tgaagttcaa ctggtacgtg
     4681 gacggcgtgg aggtgcacaa cgccaagacc aagcccagag aggagcagta caacagcacc
     4741 tacagggtgg tgtccgtgct gaccgtgctg caccaggact ggctgaacgg caaagaatac
     4801 aagtgcaaag tctccaacaa ggccctggct gccccaatcg aaaagacaat cagcaaggcc
     4861 aagggccagc cacgggagcc ccaggtgtac accctgcccc ccagccggga ggagatgacc
     4921 aagaaccagg tgtccctgac ctgtctggtg aagggcttct accccagcga tatcgccgtg
     4981 gagtgggaga gcaacggcca gcccgagaac aactacaaga ccaccccccc agtgctggac
     5041 agcgacggca gcttcttcct gtacagcaag ctgaccgtgg acaagtccag gtggcagcag
     5101 ggcaacgtgt tcagctgcag cgtgatgcac gaggccctgc acaaccacta cacccagaag
     5161 tccctgagcc tgagccccgg cggcagcggt cttaatgata ttttcgaggc tcagaagatt
     5221 gagtggcatg aacaccacca ccatcaccac taaggccggc ctgtagtcac tggcacaacg
     5281 cgttacccgg taagccaatc gggtatacac ggtcgtcata ctgcagacag ggttcttcta
     5341 ctttgcaaga tagtcttgag tagtaaaata aatagataga gaaaatcagc ctcgactgtg
     5401 ccttctagtt gccagccatc tgttgtttgc ccctcccccg tgccttcctt gaccctggaa
     5461 ggtgccactc ccactgtcct ttcctaataa aatgaggaaa ttgcatcaca acactcaacc
     5521 ctatctcggt ctattctttt gatttataag ggattttgcc gatttcggcc tattggttaa
     5581 aaaatgagct gatttaacaa aaatttaacg cgaattaatt ctgtggaatg tgtgtcagtt
     5641 agggtgtgga aagtccccag gctccccagc aggcagaagt atgcaaagca tgcatctcaa
     5701 ttagtcagca accaggtgtg gaaagtcccc aggctcccca gcaggcagaa gtatgcaaag
     5761 catgcatctc aattagtcag caaccatagt cccgccccta actccgccca tcccgcccct
     5821 aactccgccc agttccgccc attctccgcc ccatggctga ctaatttttt ttatttatgc
     5881 agaggccgag gccgcctctg cctctgagct attccagaag tagtgaggag gcttttttgg
     5941 aggcctaggc ttttgcaaaa agctcccggg agcttgtata tccattttcg gatctgatca
     6001 gcacgtgttg acaattaatc atcggcatag tatatcggca tagtataata cgacaaggtg
     6061 aggaactaaa ccatgaccga gtacaagccc acggtgcgcc tcgccacccg cgacgacgtc
     6121 cccagggccg tacgcaccct cgccgccgcg ttcgccgact accccgccac gcgccacacc
     6181 gtcgatccgg accgccacat cgagcgggtc accgagctgc aagaactctt cctcacgcgc
     6241 gtcgggctcg acatcggcaa ggtgtgggtc gcggacgacg gcgccgcggt ggcggtctgg
     6301 accacgccgg agagcgtcga agcgggggcg gtgttcgccg agatcggccc gcgcatggcc
     6361 gagttgagcg gttcccggct ggccgcgcag caacagatgg aaggcctcct ggcgccgcac
     6421 cggcccaagg agcccgcgtg gttcctggcc accgtcggcg tctcgcccga ccaccagggc
     6481 aagggtctgg gcagcgccgt cgtgctcccc ggagtggagg cggccgagcg cgccggggtg
     6541 cccgccttcc tggagacatc cgcgccccgc aacctcccct tctacgagcg gctcggcttc
     6601 accgtcaccg ccgacgtcga ggtgcccgaa ggaccgcgca cctggtgcat gacccgcaag
     6661 cccggtgcct gacacgtgct acgagatttc gattccaccg ccgccttcta tgaaaggttg
     6721 ggcttcggaa tcgttttccg ggacgccggc tggatgatcc tccagcgcgg ggatctcatg
     6781 ctggagttct tcgcccaccc caacttgttt attgcagctt ataatggtta caaataaagc
     6841 aatagcatca caaatttcac aaataaagca tttttttcac tgcattctag ttgtggtttg
     6901 tccaaactca tcaatgtatc ttatcatgtc tgtataccgt cgacctctag ctagagcttg
     6961 gcgtaatcat ggtcattacc aatgcttaat cagtgaggca cctatctcag cgatctgtct
     7021 atttcgttca tccatagttg cctgactccc cgtcgtgtag ataactacga tacgggaggg
     7081 cttaccatct ggccccagcg ctgcgatgat accgcgagaa ccacgctcac cggctccgga
     7141 tttatcagca ataaaccagc cagccggaag ggccgagcgc agaagtggtc ctgcaacttt
     7201 atccgcctcc atccagtcta ttaattgttg ccgggaagct agagtaagta gttcgccagt
     7261 taatagtttg cgcaacgttg ttgccatcgc tacaggcatc gtggtgtcac gctcgtcgtt
     7321 tggtatggct tcattcagct ccggttccca acgatcaagg cgagttacat gatcccccat
     7381 gttgtgcaaa aaagcggtta gctccttcgg tcctccgatc gttgtcagaa gtaagttggc
     7441 cgcagtgtta tcactcatgg ttatggcagc actgcataat tctcttactg tcatgccatc
     7501 cgtaagatgc ttttctgtga ctggtgagta ctcaaccaag tcattctgag aatagtgtat
     7561 gcggcgaccg agttgctctt gcccggcgtc aatacgggat aataccgcgc cacatagcag
     7621 aactttaaaa gtgctcatca ttggaaaacg ttcttcgggg cgaaaactct caaggatctt
     7681 accgctgttg agatccagtt cgatgtaacc cactcgtgca cccaactgat cttcagcatc
     7741 ttttactttc accagcgttt ctgggtgagc aaaaacagga aggcaaaatg ccgcaaaaaa
     7801 gggaataagg gcgacacgga aatgttgaat actcatattc ttcctt
//
