>Addgene plasmid #156919 | pD649-HAsp-SEMA6C-Fc(DAPA)-AviTag-6xHis | depositor partial sequence | sequence record 302948 | insert (extracellular domain)
GCTTTTCCACAAGATCCTCTGCCTCTGCTGATTAGCGACCTGCAGGGAACAAGCCCTCTGAGCTGGTTCA
GAGGCCTGGAAGATGATGCCGTGGCCGCCGAACTGGGCCTCGATTTTCAGCGGTTTCTGACCCTGAACAG
AACCCTGCTGGTGGCCGCCAGAGATCACGTGTTCAGCTTCGATCTGCAAGCCGAGGAAGAAGGCGAAGGA
CTGGTCCCCAACAAGTACCTGACTTGGAGAAGCCAGGACGTGGAAAATTGTGCCGTGCGGGGCAAGCTGA
CCGACGAGTGCTACAACTACATCAGAGTGCTGGTGCCCTGGGACTCTCAGACACTGCTGGCCTGTGGCAC
CAATAGCTTCAGCCCTGTGTGCAGAAGCTACGGCATCACCAGTCTGCAGCAAGAGGGCGAAGAACTGAGC
GGACAGGCCAGATGTCCTTTCGACGCCACACAGAGCAATGTGGCCATCTTTGCCGAGGGCAGCCTGTATT
CTGCCACAGCCGCTGATTTTCAGGCCAGCGACGCCGTGGTGTATAGATCTCTTGGACCCCAGCCTCCTCT
GCGGAGCGCCAAATATGATAGCAAGTGGCTGCGCGAGCCTCACTTCGTGCAAGCTCTGGAACACGGCGAC
CACGTGTACTTTTTCTTTAGAGAGGTGTCCGTCGAGGACGCCAGACTGGGCAGAGTGCAGTTTAGCAGAG
TGGCCAGAGTGTGCAAGAGAGACATGGGCGGAAGCCCCAGAGCACTGGATAGACACTGGACCAGCTTTCT
GAAGCTGCGGCTGAACTGTAGCGTGCCCGGCGATAGCACCTTCTACTTTGATGTGCTGCAGGCCCTGACA
GGCCCTGTGAATCTGCATGGAAGATCTGCCCTGTTCGGCGTGTTCACCACACAGACAAATAGCATCCCTG
GCAGCGCCGTGTGCGCCTTCTATCTGGATGAGATCGAGAGAGGCTTCGAGGGCAAGTTCAAAGAGCAGAG
AAGTCTGGACGGCGCCTGGACACCTGTGTCTGAGGATAGAGTGCCATCTCCTAGACCTGGCTCTTGTGCT
GGTGTTGGCGGAGCCGCTCTGTTCAGCTCTAGCAGAGATCTGCCTGACGACGTGCTGACCTTCATCAAGG
CTCATCCTCTGCTGGACCCTGCCGTGCCTCCTGTTACACATCAACCACTGCTGACTCTGACCAGCAGAGC
CCTGCTGACACAGGTTGCAGTGGATGGAATGGCCGGACCTCACAGCAATATCACCGTGATGTTTCTGGGC
AGCAACGACGGCACAGTGCTGAAAGTTCTGACACCTGGCGGAAGAAGCGGAGGCCCTGAACCTATCCTGC
TGGAAGAGATTGACGCCTACTCTCCTGCCAGATGCAGCGGCAAAAGAACAGCCCAGACCGCCAGAAGAAT
CATCGGCCTGGAACTGGATACCGAGGGCCACAGACTGTTTGTGGCCTTTAGCGGCTGCATCGTGTACCTG
CCTCTGAGCAGATGTGCCAGACATGGCGCCTGTCAGAGAAGCTGTCTGGCCTCTCAGGACCCTTACTGTG
GATGGCACAGCTCCAGAGGCTGTGTGGATATTAGAGGCAGCGGCGGCACAGATGTGGACCAGGCCGGAAA
TCAAGAGTCCATGGAACATGGCGATTGCCAGGATGGCGCCACAGGATCTCAATCTGGACCTGGCGATTCT
GCCTACGGCGTCAGAAGAGATTTGCCTCCAGCCAGCGCAAGCAGAAGCGTGCCAATTCCT
